Addgene plasmid #174161: pPB-AMBRA1-217*-3xFLAG
Purpose: PiggyBac vector to stably express 3xFLAG-tagged AMBRA1 truncated at amino acid 217
Depositing lab: Julien Sage. Depositing organization: Stanford University. Publication: The AMBRA1 E3 ligase adaptor regulates the stability of cyclin D. Chaikovsky AC, Li C, Jeng EE, Loebell S, Lee MC, Murray CW, Cheng R, Demeter J, Swaney DL, Chen SH, Newton BW, Johnson JR, Drainas AP, Shue YT, Seoane JA, Srinivasan P, He A, Yoshida A, Hipkins SQ, McCrea E, Poltorack CD, Krogan NJ, Diehl JA, Kong C, Jackson PK, Curtis C, Petrov DA, Bassik MC, Winslow MM, Sage J. Nature. 2021 Apr;592(7856):794-798. doi: 10.1038/s41586-021-03474-7. Epub 2021 Apr 14. PubMed 33854239.
Backbone
  Vector backbone: VectorBuilder pPB
  Backbone manufacturer: VectorBuilder
  Vector type: Mammalian Expression
  Selectable markers: Neomycin (select with G418)
Growth in bacteria
  Bacterial resistance: Ampicillin, 100 μg/mL
  Growth temperature: 37°C
  Growth strain: NEB Stable
  Copy number: High Copy
Gene/Insert
  Gene/Insert name: AMBRA1
  Species: H. sapiens (human)
  Mutation: Missing aa 217-1208
  Entrez Gene: AMBRA1 (a.k.a. DCAF3, WDR94)
  Promoter: EF1A
  Tag / fusion protein: 3xFLAG (C terminal on insert)
  Cloning method: Unknown
Terms and licenses: Academic/Nonprofit Terms; Industry Terms: Not Available to Industry
Depositor comments: isoform 2
How to cite: pPB-AMBRA1-217*-3xFLAG was a gift from Julien Sage (Addgene plasmid # 174161 ; http://n2t.net/addgene:174161 ; RRID:Addgene_174161)
