[The description below was written by a language model from this plasmid's Addgene catalogue record and pLannotate feature annotations shown in this document.]
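Description:
pPB-AMBRA1-217*-3xFLAG is a mammalian expression plasmid built on a VectorBuilder piggyBac (pPB) backbone, designed for stable expression of a C-terminally truncated form of human AMBRA1 (also known as DCAF3 or WDR94). In bacteria it is maintained through a high-copy ColE1/pUC-type origin and selected with ampicillin via the β-lactamase gene. An f1 origin and remnants of a lac/lacZα cloning region with flanking T3 and T7 promoters are also carried in the backbone. The piggyBac terminal repeats are not explicitly called in the automated annotation. A small fragment matching a baculovirus FP25 gene near the sequence origin probably reflects transposon-flanking sequence, but the record does not confirm this.

The payload is driven by the human EF1A promoter, annotated as the core promoter plus intron A segments. It directs expression of an AMBRA1 fragment, derived from isoform 2 according to the depositor, that lacks amino acids 217–1208 and so retains only the N-terminal portion of the protein. This fragment is fused at its C terminus to a 3xFLAG epitope for detection or immunoprecipitation, and transcription ends at a rabbit β-globin polyadenylation signal. Gateway attB4, attB1 and attB2 sites bracket the promoter and coding sequence, which points to modular recombinational assembly, although the cloning method is recorded as unknown. A separate downstream cassette places the neomycin phosphotransferase gene under the CMV enhancer/promoter with a bGH polyadenylation signal, allowing G418 selection of cells.

As a piggyBac vector, it would normally be co-delivered with a transposase source to integrate the cassette into the genome. The associated study examined AMBRA1 as an E3 ligase adaptor controlling cyclin D stability, so this truncation presumably served in mapping functional regions of the protein.
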