Features (pLannotate 1.2.2; 26 found; start..end, strand, type, name):
    316..336     +  protein_bind   attB4: mutant version of attB; core recombination site for the Gateway® BP reaction BP Clonase™
    356..567     +  promoter       EF-1α core promoter: core promoter for human elongation factor EF-1α
    568..677     +  intron         EF-1α intron A (fragment): intron upstream of the start codon of human EF-1α
   1303..1506    +  intron         EF-1α intron A: truncated intron upstream of the start codon of human EF-1α
   1515..1539    +  protein_bind   attB1: mutant version of attB; recombination site for the Gateway® BP reaction BP Clonase™
   1546..2199    +  CDS            AMBRA1 (fragment): AMRA1_HUMAN - Also known as KIAA1736. Experimental evidence at protein level: Swiss-Prot protein existence level 1. Regulates autophagy and development of the nervous system. Involved in autophagy in controlling protein turnover during neuronal development, and in regulating normal cell survival and proliferation (By similarity). From Homo sapiens (Human).
   2212..2277    +  CDS            3xFLAG: three tandem FLAG® epitope tags, followed by an enterokinase cleavage site
   2281..2305    -  protein_bind   attB2: mutant version of attB; recombination site for the Gateway® BP reaction BP Clonase™
   2309..2377    +  CDS            HBB (fragment): HBB_PONPY - Experimental evidence at transcript level: Swiss-Prot protein existence level 2. Involved in oxygen transport from the lung to the various peripheral tissues. From Pongo pygmaeus (Bornean orangutan).
   2448..2503    +  polyA_signal   β-globin poly(A) signal: rabbit β-globin polyadenylation signal (Gil and Proudfoot, 1987)
   2858..3237    +  enhancer       CMV enhancer: human cytomegalovirus immediate early enhancer
   3238..3441    +  promoter       CMV promoter: human cytomegalovirus (CMV) immediate early promoter
   3474..4268    +  CDS            NeoR/KanR: aminoglycoside phosphotransferase from Tn5; aph(3')-II (or nptII); confers resistance to neomycin, kanamycin, and G418 (Geneticin®)
   4312..4536    +  polyA_signal   bGH poly(A) signal: bovine growth hormone polyadenylation signal
   5015..5033    -  promoter       T7 promoter: promoter for bacteriophage T7 RNA polymerase
   5036..5193    +  CDS            lacZα (fragment): LacZα fragment of β-galactosidase; lacZ fragment
   5198..5626    +  rep_origin     f1 ori (sequence partly withheld): f1 bacteriophage origin of replication; arrow indicates direction of (+) strand synthesis
   5679..5783    +  promoter       AmpR promoter: bla
   5784..6644    +  CDS            AmpR: β-lactamase; bla; confers resistance to ampicillin, carbenicillin, and related antibiotics
   6815..7403    +  rep_origin     ori: high-copy-number ColE1/pMB1/pBR322/pUC origin of replication
   7586..7678    +  CDS            lacI (fragment): lac repressor; lacI; The lac repressor binds to the lac operator to inhibit transcription in E. coli. This inhibition can be relieved by adding lactose or isopropyl-β-D-thiogalactopyranoside (IPTG).
   7691..7712    +  protein_bind   CAP binding site: CAP binding activates transcription in the presence of cAMP. E. coli catabolite activator protein
   7727..7757    +  promoter       lac promoter: promoter for the E. coli lac operon
   7765..7781    +  protein_bind   lac operator: The lac repressor binds to the lac operator to inhibit transcription in E. coli. This inhibition can be relieved by adding lactose or isopropyl-β-D-thiogalactopyranoside (IPTG). lac repressor encoded by lacI
   7826..7844    +  promoter       T3 promoter: promoter for bacteriophage T3 RNA polymerase
   7861..4       -  CDS            FP (fragment) (across the origin): FP25_NPVAC - Experimental evidence at protein level: Swiss-Prot protein existence level 1. From Autographa californica nuclear polyhedrosis virus (AcMNPV).
>Addgene plasmid #174161 | pPB-AMBRA1-217*-3xFLAG | addgene full sequence | sequence record 342247 | Addgene NGS Result
TTAACCCTAGAAAGATAGTCTGCGTAAAATTGACGCATGCATTCTTGAAATATTGCTCTCTCTTTCTAAA
TAGCGCGAATCCGTCGCTGTGCATTTAGGACATCTCAGTCGCCGCTTGGAGCTCCCGTGAGGCGTGCTTG
TCAATGCGGTAAGTGTCACTGATTTTGAACTATAACGACCGCGTGAGTCAAAATGACGCATGATTATCTT
TTACGTGACTTTTAAGATTTAACTCATACGATAATTATATTGTTATTTCATGTTCTACTTACGTGATAAC
TTATTATATATATATTTTCTTGTTATAGATATCATCAACTTTGTATAGAAAAGTTGGGCTCCGGTGCCCG
TCAGTGGGCAGAGCGCACATCGCCCACAGTCCCCGAGAAGTTGGGGGGAGGGGTCGGCAATTGAACCGGT
GCCTAGAGAAGGTGGCGCGGGGTAAACTGGGAAAGTGATGTCGTGTACTGGCTCCGCCTTTTTCCCGAGG
GTGGGGGAGAACCGTATATAAGTGCAGTAGTCGCCGTGAACGTTCTTTTTCGCAACGGGTTTGCCGCCAG
AACACAGGTAAGTGCCGTGTGTGGTTCCCGCGGGCCTGGCCTCTTTACGGGTTATGGCCCTTGCGTGCCT
TGAATTACTTCCACCTGGCTGCAGTACGTGATTCTTGATCCCGAGCTTCGGGTTGGAAGTGGGTGGGAGA
GTTCGAGGCCTTGCGCTTAAGGAGCCCCTTCGCCTCGTGCTTGAGTTGAGGCCTGGCCTGGGCGCTGGGG
CCGCCGCGTGCGAATCTGGTGGCACCTTCGCGCCTGTCTCGCTGCTTTCGATAAGTCTCTAGCCATTTAA
AATTTTTGATGACCTGCTGCGACGCTTTTTTTCTGGCAAGATAGTCTTGTAAATGCGGGCCAAGATCTGC
ACACTGGTATTTCGGTTTTTGGGGCCGCGGGCGGCGACGGGGCCCGTGCGTCCCAGCGCACATGTTCGGC
GAGGCGGGGCCTGCGAGCGCGGCCACCGAGAATCGGACGGGGGTAGTCTCAAGCTGGCCGGCCTGCTCTG
GTGCCTGGTCTCGCGCCGCCGTGTATCGCCCCGCCCTGGGCGGCAAGGCTGGCCCGGTCGGCACCAGTTG
CGTGAGCGGAAAGATGGCCGCTTCCCGGCCCTGCTGCAGGGAGCTCAAAATGGAGGACGCGGCGCTCGGG
AGAGCGGGCGGGTGAGTCACCCACACAAAGGAAAAGGGCCTTTCCGTCCTCAGCCGTCGCTTCATGTGAC
TCCACGGAGTACCGGGCGCCGTCCAGGCACCTCGATTAGTTCTCGAGCTTTTGGAGTACGTCGTCTTTAG
GTTGGGGGGAGGGGTTTTATGCGATGGAGTTTCCCCACACTGAGTGGGTGGAGACTGAAGTTAGGCCAGC
TTGGCACTTGATGTAATTCTCCTTGGAATTTGCCCTTTTTGAGTTTGGATCTTGGTTCATTCTCAAGCCT
CAGACAGTGGTTCAAAGTTTTTTTCTTCCATTTCAGGTGTCGTGACAAGTTTGTACAAAAAAGCAGGCTG
CCACCATGAAGGTTGTCCCAGAAAAGAATGCTGTCCGGATACTCTGGGGGCGAGAACGGGGTGCTCGGGC
CATGGGAGCTCAGCGGCTTCTGCAGGAGCTGGTAGAGGATAAAACCCGGTGGATGAAATGGGAGGGCAAG
AGAGTAGAACTGCCGGATTCACCACGCTCTACCTTCTTATTGGCCTTCAGCCCAGACAGGACTCTCTTAG
CCAGCACCCATGTGAACCATAATATCTATATTACGGAGGTGAAGACTGGCAAGTGTGTTCATTCCCTGAT
TGGACACCGCCGTACTCCATGGTGTGTCACTTTTCATCCCACCATCTCAGGCCTTATTGCTTCTGGCTGC
CTAGATGGGGAGGTTAGGATTTGGGATTTACACGGTGGCAGTGAAAGCTGGTTCACAGATAGCAACAATG
CCATTGCCTCCCTGGCTTTCCACCCTACGGCTCAGCTCCTGCTGATTGCCACTGCCAATGAGATCCACTT
CTGGGACTGGAGTCGACGGGAACCCTTTGCTGTGGTGAAGACAGCTAGTGAGATGGAACGGGTCCGTCTG
GTGAGATTTGATCCACTTGGACACTACTTACTCACAGCAATTGTTAACCCCTCTAATCAACAGGGTGATG
ACGAACCAGAGATCCCCATAGATGGCAGCGGCAGCGGCAGCGACTACAAAGACCATGACGGTGATTATAA
AGATCATGATATCGATTACAAGGATGACGATGACAAGTAGACCCAGCTTTCTTGTACAAAGTGGTGATCC
TCAGGTGCAGGCTGCCTATCAGAAGGTGGTGGCTGGTGTGGCCAATGCCCTGGCTCACAAATACCACTGA
GATCTTTTTCCCTCTGCCAAAAATTATGGGGACATCATGAAGCCCCTTGAGCATCTGACTTCTGGCTAAT
AAAGGAAATTTATTTTCATTGCAATAGTGTGTTGGAATTTTTTGTGTCTCTCACTCGGAAGGACATATGG
GAGGGCAAATCATTTAAAACATCAGAATGAGTATTTGGTTTAGAGTTTGGCAACATATGCCCATATGCTG
GCTGCCATGAACAAAGGTTGGCTATAAAGAGGTCATCAGTATATGAAACAGCCCCCTGCTGTCCATTCCT
TATTCCATAGAAAAGCCTTGACTTGAGGTTAGATTTTTTTTATATTTTGTTTTGTGTTATTTTTTTCTTT
AACATCCCTAAAATTTTCCTTACATGTTTTACTAGCCAGATTTTTCCTCCTCTCCTGACTACTCCCAGTC
ATAGCTGTCCCTCTTCTCTTATGGAGATCCCTCGACCTGCAGCCCAAGCTTCGCGTTGACATTGATTATT
GACTAGTTATTAATAGTAATCAATTACGGGGTCATTAGTTCATAGCCCATATATGGAGTTCCGCGTTACA
TAACTTACGGTAAATGGCCCGCCTGGCTGACCGCCCAACGACCCCCGCCCATTGACGTCAATAATGACGT
ATGTTCCCATAGTAACGCCAATAGGGACTTTCCATTGACGTCAATGGGTGGAGTATTTACGGTAAACTGC
CCACTTGGCAGTACATCAAGTGTATCATATGCCAAGTACGCCCCCTATTGACGTCAATGACGGTAAATGG
CCCGCCTGGCATTATGCCCAGTACATGACCTTATGGGACTTTCCTACTTGGCAGTACATCTACGTATTAG
TCATCGCTATTACCATGGTGATGCGGTTTTGGCAGTACATCAATGGGCGTGGATAGCGGTTTGACTCACG
GGGATTTCCAAGTCTCCACCCCATTGACGTCAATGGGAGTTTGTTTTGGCACCAAAATCAACGGGACTTT
CCAAAATGTCGTAACAACTCCGCCCCATTGACGCAAATGGGCGGTAGGCGTGTACGGTGGGAGGTCTATA
TAAGCAGAGCTCTCTGGCTAACTAGAGAACCCACTGCGCCACCATGATTGAACAAGATGGATTGCACGCA
GGTTCTCCGGCCGCTTGGGTGGAGAGGCTATTCGGCTATGACTGGGCACAACAGACAATCGGCTGCTCTG
ATGCCGCCGTGTTCCGGCTGTCAGCGCAGGGGCGCCCGGTTCTTTTTGTCAAGACCGACCTGTCCGGTGC
CCTGAATGAACTGCAAGACGAGGCAGCGCGGCTATCGTGGCTGGCCACGACGGGCGTTCCTTGCGCAGCT
GTGCTCGACGTTGTCACTGAAGCGGGAAGGGACTGGCTGCTATTGGGCGAAGTGCCGGGGCAGGATCTCC
TGTCATCTCACCTTGCTCCTGCCGAGAAAGTATCCATCATGGCTGATGCAATGCGGCGGCTGCATACGCT
TGATCCGGCTACCTGCCCATTCGACCACCAAGCGAAACATCGCATCGAGCGAGCACGTACTCGGATGGAA
GCCGGTCTTGTCGATCAGGATGATCTGGACGAAGAGCATCAGGGGCTCGCGCCAGCCGAACTGTTCGCCA
GGCTCAAGGCGAGCATGCCCGACGGCGAGGATCTCGTCGTGACCCATGGCGATGCCTGCTTGCCGAATAT
CATGGTGGAAAATGGCCGCTTTTCTGGATTCATCGACTGTGGCCGGCTGGGTGTGGCGGACCGCTATCAG
GACATAGCGTTGGCTACCCGTGATATTGCTGAAGAGCTTGGCGGCGAATGGGCTGACCGCTTCCTCGTGC
TTTACGGTATCGCCGCTCCCGATTCGCAGCGCATCGCCTTCTATCGCCTTCTTGACGAGTTCTTCTGACT
CGAGTCTAGAGGGCCCGTTTAAACCCGCTGATCAGCCTCGACTGTGCCTTCTAGTTGCCAGCCATCTGTT
GTTTGCCCCTCCCCCGTGCCTTCCTTGACCCTGGAAGGTGCCACTCCCACTGTCCTTTCCTAATAAAATG
AGGAAATTGCATCGCATTGTCTGAGTAGGTGTCATTCTATTCTGGGGGGTGGGGTGGGGCAGGACAGCAA
GGGGGAGGATTGGGAAGACAATAGCAGGCATGCTGGGGATGCGGTGGGCTCTATGGCTCGAGTTAATTAA
CGAGAGCATAATATTGATATGTGCCAAAGTTGTTTCTGACTGACTAATAAGTATAATTTGTTTCTATTAT
GTATAGGTTAAGCTAATTACTTATTTTATAATACAACATGACTGTTTTTAAAGTACAAAATAAGTTTATT
TTTGTAAAAGAGAGAATGTTTAAAAGTTTTGTTACTTTATAGAAGAAATTTTGAGTTTTTGTTTTTTTTT
AATAAATAAATAAACATAAATAAATTGTTTGTTGAATTTATTATTAGTATGTAAGTGTAAATATAATAAA
ACTTAATATCTATTCAAATTAATAAATAAACCTCGATATACAGACCGATAAAACACATGCGTCAATTTTA
CGCATGATTATCTTTAACGTACGTCACAATATGATTATCTTTCTAGGGTTAAATAATAGTTTCTAATTTT
TTTATTATTCAGCCTGCTGTCGTGAATACCGAGCTCCAATTCGCCCTATAGTGAGTCGTATTACAATTCA
CTGGCCGTCGTTTTACAACGTCGTGACTGGGAAAACCCTGGCGTTACCCAACTTAATCGCCTTGCAGCAC
ATCCCCCTTTCGCCAGCTGGCGTAATAGCGAAGAGGCCCGCACCGATCGCCCTTCCCAACAGTTGCGCAG
CCTGAATGGCGAATGGG
[124 nt withheld, positions 5198-5321]
C
[91 nt withheld, positions 5323-5413]
A
[49 nt withheld, positions 5415-5463]
CCTTTGACGTTGGAGTCCACGTTCTTT
[37 nt withheld, positions 5491-5527]
ACCCTATCTCGGTCTATTCTTTTGATTTATAAGGGATTTTGCCGATTTCGGCCTATTGGTTAAAAAATGA
GCTGATTTAACAAAAATTTAACGCGAATTTTAACAAAATATTAACGCTTACAATTTAGGTGGCACTTTTC
GGGGAAATGTGCGCGGAACCCCTATTTGTTTATTTTTCTAAATACATTCAAATATGTATCCGCTCATGAG
ACAATAACCCTGATAAATGCTTCAATAATATTGAAAAAGGAAGAGTATGAGTATTCAACATTTCCGTGTC
GCCCTTATTCCCTTTTTTGCGGCATTTTGCCTTCCTGTTTTTGCTCACCCAGAAACGCTGGTGAAAGTAA
AAGATGCTGAAGATCAGTTGGGTGCACGAGTGGGTTACATCGAACTGGATCTCAACAGCGGTAAGATCCT
TGAGAGTTTTCGCCCCGAAGAACGTTTTCCAATGATGAGCACTTTTAAAGTTCTGCTATGTGGCGCGGTA
TTATCCCGTATTGACGCCGGGCAAGAGCAACTCGGTCGCCGCATACACTATTCTCAGAATGACTTGGTTG
AGTACTCACCAGTCACAGAAAAGCATCTTACGGATGGCATGACAGTAAGAGAATTATGCAGTGCTGCCAT
AACCATGAGTGATAACACTGCGGCCAACTTACTTCTGACAACGATCGGAGGACCGAAGGAGCTAACCGCT
TTTTTGCACAACATGGGGGATCATGTAACTCGCCTTGATCGTTGGGAACCGGAGCTGAATGAAGCCATAC
CAAACGACGAGCGTGACACCACGATGCCTGTAGCAATGGCAACAACGTTGCGCAAACTATTAACTGGCGA
ACTACTTACTCTAGCTTCCCGGCAACAATTAATAGACTGGATGGAGGCGGATAAAGTTGCAGGACCACTT
CTGCGCTCGGCCCTTCCGGCTGGCTGGTTTATTGCTGATAAATCTGGAGCCGGTGAGCGTGGGTCTCGCG
GTATCATTGCAGCACTGGGGCCAGATGGTAAGCCCTCCCGTATCGTAGTTATCTACACGACGGGGAGTCA
GGCAACTATGGATGAACGAAATAGACAGATCGCTGAGATAGGTGCCTCACTGATTAAGCATTGGTAACTG
TCAGACCAAGTTTACTCATATATACTTTAGATTGATTTAAAACTTCATTTTTAATTTAAAAGGATCTAGG
TGAAGATCCTTTTTGATAATCTCATGACCAAAATCCCTTAACGTGAGTTTTCGTTCCACTGAGCGTCAGA
CCCCGTAGAAAAGATCAAAGGATCTTCTTGAGATCCTTTTTTTCTGCGCGTAATCTGCTGCTTGCAAACA
AAAAAACCACCGCTACCAGCGGTGGTTTGTTTGCCGGATCAAGAGCTACCAACTCTTTTTCCGAAGGTAA
CTGGCTTCAGCAGAGCGCAGATACCAAATACTGTTCTTCTAGTGTAGCCGTAGTTAGGCCACCACTTCAA
GAACTCTGTAGCACCGCCTACATACCTCGCTCTGCTAATCCTGTTACCAGTGGCTGCTGCCAGTGGCGAT
AAGTCGTGTCTTACCGGGTTGGACTCAAGACGATAGTTACCGGATAAGGCGCAGCGGTCGGGCTGAACGG
GGGGTTCGTGCACACAGCCCAGCTTGGAGCGAACGACCTACACCGAACTGAGATACCTACAGCGTGAGCT
ATGAGAAAGCGCCACGCTTCCCGAAGGGAGAAAGGCGGACAGGTATCCGGTAAGCGGCAGGGTCGGAACA
GGAGAGCGCACGAGGGAGCTTCCAGGGGGAAACGCCTGGTATCTTTATAGTCCTGTCGGGTTTCGCCACC
TCTGACTTGAGCGTCGATTTTTGTGATGCTCGTCAGGGGGGCGGAGCCTATGGAAAAACGCCAGCAACGC
GGCCTTTTTACGGTTCCTGGCCTTTTGCTGGCCTTTTGCTCACATGTTCTTTCCTGCGTTATCCCCTGAT
TCTGTGGATAACCGTATTACCGCCTTTGAGTGAGCTGATACCGCTCGCCGCAGCCGAACGACCGAGCGCA
GCGAGTCAGTGAGCGAGGAAGCGGAAGAGCGCCCAATACGCAAACCGCCTCTCCCCGCGCGTTGGCCGAT
TCATTAATGCAGCTGGCACGACAGGTTTCCCGACTGGAAAGCGGGCAGTGAGCGCAACGCAATTAATGTG
AGTTAGCTCACTCATTAGGCACCCCAGGCTTTACACTTTATGCTTCCGGCTCGTATGTTGTGTGGAATTG
TGAGCGGATAACAATTTCACACAGGAAACAGCTATGACCATGATTACGCCAAGCTCGAAATTAACCCTCA
CTAAAGGGAACAAAAGCTGGTACCTCGCGCGACTTGGTTTGCCATTCTTTAGCGCGCGTCGCGTCACACA
GCTTGGCCACAATGTGGTTTTTGTCAAACGAAGATTCTATGACGTGTTTAAAGTTTAGGTCGAGTAAAGC
GCAAATCTTTT
